>Addgene plasmid #73111 | Neuroplastin-CD4d3+4-bio | depositor full sequence | sequence record 136994 | Neuroplastin-CD4d3+4-bio sequence 7253 bps
GTCGACCTCCATCACGGCCTATAAGAGTGAGGGGGAGTCAGCGGAGTTCTCCTTCCCACTCAACCTTGGA
GAGGAAAGCCTGCAGGGAGAGTTGAGATGGAAGGCAGAGAAGGCTCCTTCTTCCCAGTCCTGGATCACCT
TCTCCCTAAAGAACCAAAAGGTGTCTGTGCAGAAGTCTACTAGCAACCCCAAGTTCCAGCTGTCCGAAAC
GCTCCCACTCACCCTTCAGATACCCCAGGTCTCCCTTCAGTTTGCTGGTTCTGGCAACCTGACCCTGACT
CTGGACAGAGGGATACTGTATCAGGAAGTGAACCTGGTGGTGATGAAAGTGACTCAGCCCGACAGCAACA
CTTTGACCTGTGAGGTGATGGGACCCACCTCACCCAAGATGAGACTGATCTTGAAGCAGGAGAATCAGGA
GGCCAGGGTCTCCAGGCAGGAGAAAGTGATTCAAGTGCAGGCCCCTGAAGCAGGGGTGTGGCAATGTCTA
CTGAGTGAAGGTGAAGAGGTCAAGATGGACTCCAAGATCCAGGTTTTATCCAAAGGGTTGAATTCCGGAT
CACTGCATCATATTCTGGATGCACAGAAAATGGTGTGGAATCATCGTTAAGTCTAGACACGTGATTAATT
AAGGATCCCCCGACCTCGACCTCTGGCTAATAAAGGAAATTTATTTTCATTGCAATAGTGTGTTGGAATT
TTTTGTGTCTCTCACTCGGAAGGACATATGGGAGGGCAAATCATTTGGTCGAGATCCCTCGGAGATCTCT
AGCTAGAGGATCGATCCCCGCCCCGGACGAACTAAACCTGACTACGACATCTCTGCCCCTTCTTCGCGGG
GCAGTGCATGTAATCCCTTCAGTTGGTTGGTACAACTTGCCAACTGGGCCCTGTTCCACATGTGACACGG
GGGGGGACCAAACACAAAGGGGTTCTCTGACTGTAGTTGACATCCTTATAAATGGATGTGCACATTTGCC
AACACTGAGTGGCTTTCATCCTGGAGCAGACTTTGCAGTCTGTGGACTGCAACACAACATTGCCTTTATG
TGTAACTCTTGGCTGAAGCTCTTACACCAATGCTGGGGGACATGTACCTCCCAGGGGCCCAGGAAGACTA
CGGGAGGCTACACCAACGTCAATCAGAGGGGCCTGTGTAGCTACCGATAAGCGGACCCTCAAGAGGGCAT
TAGCAATAGTGTTTATAAGGCCCCCTTGTTAACCCTAAACGGGTAGCATATGCTTCCCGGGTAGTAGTAT
ATACTATCCAGACTAACCCTAATTCAATAGCATATGTTACCCAACGGGAAGCATATGCTATCGAATTAGG
GTTAGTAAAAGGGTCCTAAGGAACAGCGATATCTCCCACCCCATGAGCTGTCACGGTTTTATTTACATGG
GGTCAGGATTCCACGAGGGTAGTGAACCATTTTAGTCACAAGGGCAGTGGCTGAAGATCAAGGAGCGGGC
AGTGAACTCTCCTGAATCTTCGCCTGCTTCTTCATTCTCCTTCGTTTAGCTAATAGAATAACTGCTGAGT
TGTGAACAGTAAGGTGTATGTGAGGTGCTCGAAAACAAGGTTTCAGGTGACGCCCCCAGAATAAAATTTG
GACGGGGGGTTCAGTGGTGGCATTGTGCTATGACACCAATATAACCCTCACAAACCCCTTGGGCAATAAA
TACTAGTGTAGGAATGAAACATTCTGAATATCTTTAACAATAGAAATCCATGGGGTGGGGACAAGCCGTA
AAGACTGGATGTCCATCTCACACGAATTTATGGCTATGGGCAACACATAATCCTAGTGCAATATGATACT
GGGGTTATTAAGATGTGTCCCAGGCAGGGACCAAGACAGGTGAACCATGTTGTTACACTCTATTTGTAAC
AAGGGGAAAGAGAGTGGACGCCGACAGCAGCGGACTCCACTGGTTGTCTCTAACACCCCCGAAAATTAAA
CGGGGCTCCACGCCAATGGGGCCCATAAACAAAGACAAGTGGCCACTCTTTTTTTTGAAATTGTGGAGTG
GGGGCACGCGTCAGCCCCCACACGCCGCCCTGCGGTTTTGGACTGTAAAATAAGGGTGTAATAACTTGGC
TGATTGTAACCCCGCTAACCACTGCGGTCAAACCACTTGCCCACAAAACCACTAATGGCACCCCGGGGAA
TACCTGCATAAGTAGGTGGGCGGGCCAAGATAGGGGCGCGATTGCTGCGATCTGGAGGACAAATTACACA
CACTTGCGCCTGAGCGCCAAGCACAGGGTTGTTGGTCCTCATATTCACGAGGTCGCTGAGAGCACGGTGG
GCTAATGTTGCCATGGGTAGCATATACTACCCAAATATCTGGATAGCATATGCTATCCTAATCTATATCT
GGGTAGCATAGGCTATCCTAATCTATATCTGGGTAGCATATGCTATCCTAATCTATATCTGGGTAGTATA
TGCTATCCTAATTTATATCTGGGTAGCATAGGCTATCCTAATCTATATCTGGGTAGCATATGCTATCCTA
ATCTATATCTGGGTAGTATATGCTATCCTAATCTGTATCCGGGTAGCATATGCTATCCTAATAGAGATTA
GGGTAGTATATGCTATCCTAATTTATATCTGGGTAGCATATACTACCCAAATATCTGGATAGCATATGCT
ATCCTAATCTATATCTGGGTAGCATATGCTATCCTAATCTATATCTGGGTAGCATAGGCTATCCTAATCT
ATATCTGGGTAGCATATGCTATCCTAATCTATATCTGGGTAGTATATGCTATCCTAATTTATATCTGGGT
AGCATAGGCTATCCTAATCTATATCTGGGTAGCATATGCTATCCTAATCTATATCTGGGTAGTATATGCT
ATCCTAATCTGTATCCGGGTAGCATATGCTATCCTCATGATAAGCTGTCAAACATGAGAATTTTCTTGAA
GACGAAAGGGCCTCGTGATACGCCTATTTTTATAGGTTAATGTCATGATAATAATGGTTTCTTAGACGTC
AGGTGGCACTTTTCGGGGAAATGTGCGCGGAACCCCTATTTGTTTATTTTTCTAAATACATTCAAATATG
TATCCGCTCATGAGACAATAACCCTGATAAATGCTTCAATAATATTGAAAAAGGAAGAGTATGAGTATTC
AACATTTCCGTGTCGCCCTTATTCCCTTTTTTGCGGCATTTTGCCTTCCTGTTTTTGCTCACCCAGAAAC
GCTGGTGAAAGTAAAAGATGCTGAAGATCAGTTGGGTGCACGAGTGGGTTACATCGAACTGGATCTCAAC
AGCGGTAAGATCCTTGAGAGTTTTCGCCCCGAAGAACGTTTTCCAATGATGAGCACTTTTAAAGTTCTGC
TATGTGGCGCGGTATTATCCCGTGTTGACGCCGGGCAAGAGCAACTCGGTCGCCGCATACACTATTCTCA
GAATGACTTGGTTGAGTACTCACCAGTCACAGAAAAGCATCTTACGGATGGCATGACAGTAAGAGAATTA
TGCAGTGCTGCCATAACCATGAGTGATAACACTGCGGCCAACTTACTTCTGACAACGATCGGAGGACCGA
AGGAGCTAACCGCTTTTTTGCACAACATGGGGGATCATGTAACTCGCCTTGATCGTTGGGAACCGGAGCT
GAATGAAGCCATACCAAACGACGAGCGTGACACCACGATGCCTGCAGCAATGGCAACAACGTTGCGCAAA
CTATTAACTGGCGAACTACTTACTCTAGCTTCCCGGCAACAATTAATAGACTGGATGGAGGCGGATAAAG
TTGCAGGACCACTTCTGCGCTCGGCCCTTCCGGCTGGCTGGTTTATTGCTGATAAATCTGGAGCCGGTGA
GCGTGGGTCTCGCGGTATCATTGCAGCACTGGGGCCAGATGGTAAGCCCTCCCGTATCGTAGTTATCTAC
ACGACGGGGAGTCAGGCAACTATGGATGAACGAAATAGACAGATCGCTGAGATAGGTGCCTCACTGATTA
AGCATTGGTAACTGTCAGACCAAGTTTACTCATATATACTTTAGATTGATTTAAAACTTCATTTTTAATT
TAAAAGGATCTAGGTGAAGATCCTTTTTGATAATCTCATGACCAAAATCCCTTAACGTGAGTTTTCGTTC
CACTGAGCGTCAGACCCCGTAGAAAAGATCAAAGGATCTTCTTGAGATCCTTTTTTTCTGCGCGTAATCT
GCTGCTTGCAAACAAAAAAACCACCGCTACCAGCGGTGGTTTGTTTGCCGGATCAAGAGCTACCAACTCT
TTTTCCGAAGGTAACTGGCTTCAGCAGAGCGCAGATACCAAATACTGTTCTTCTAGTGTAGCCGTAGTTA
GGCCACCACTTCAAGAACTCTGTAGCACCGCCTACATACCTCGCTCTGCTAATCCTGTTACCAGTGGCTG
CTGCCAGTGGCGATAAGTCGTGTCTTACCGGGTTGGACTCAAGACGATAGTTACCGGATAAGGCGCAGCG
GTCGGGCTGAACGGGGGGTTCGTGCACACAGCCCAGCTTGGAGCGAACGACCTACACCGAACTGAGATAC
CTACAGCGTGAGCTATGAGAAAGCGCCACGCTTCCCGAAGGGAGAAAGGCGGACAGGTATCCGGTAAGCG
GCAGGGTCGGAACAGGAGAGCGCACGAGGGAGCTTCCAGGGGGAAACGCCTGGTATCTTTATAGTCCTGT
CGGGTTTCGCCACCTCTGACTTGAGCGTCGATTTTTGTGATGCTCGTCAGGGGGGCGGAGCCTATGGAAA
AACGCCAGCAACGCGGCCTTTTTACGGTTCCTGGCCTTTTGCTGGCCTTTTGCTCACATGTTCTTTCCTG
CGTTATCCCCTGATTCTGTGGATAACCGTATTACCGCCTTTGAGTGAGCTGATACCGCTCGCCGCAGCCG
AACGACCGAGCGCAGCGAGTCAGTGAGCGAGGAAGCGGAAGAGCGCCCAATACGCAAACCGCCTCTCCCC
GCGCGTTGGCCGATTCATTAATGCAGCTGGCACGACAGGTTTCCCGACTGGAAAGCGGGCAGTGAGCGCA
ACGCAATTAATGTGAGTTAGCTCACTCATTAGGCACCCCAGGCTTTACACTTTATGCTTCCGGCTCGTAT
GTTGTGTGGAATTGTGAGCGGATAACAATTTCACACAGGAAACAGCTATGACCATGATTACGCCAAGCTC
TAGCTAGAGGTCGACCAATTCTCATGTTTGACAGCTTATCATCGCAGATCCGGGCAACGTTGTTGCCATT
GCTGCAGGCGCAGAACTGGTAGGTATGGAAGATCTATACATTGAATCAATATTGGCAATTAGCCATATTA
GTCATTGGTTATATAGCATAAATCAATATTGGCTATTGGCCATTGCATACGTTGTATCTATATCATAATA
TGTACATTTATATTGGCTCATGTCCAATATGACCGCCATGTTGACATTGATTATTGACTAGTTATTAATA
GTAATCAATTACGGGGTCATTAGTTCATAGCCCATATATGGAGTTCCGCGTTACATAACTTACGGTAAAT
GGCCCGCCTGGCTGACCGCCCAACGACCCCCGCCCATTGACGTCAATAATGACGTATGTTCCCATAGTAA
CGCCAATAGGGACTTTCCATTGACGTCAATGGGTGGAGTATTTACGGTAAACTGCCCACTTGGCAGTACA
TCAAGTGTATCATATGCCAAGTCCGCCCCCTATTGACGTCAATGACGGTAAATGGCCCGCCTGGCATTAT
GCCCAGTACATGACCTTACGGGACTTTCCTACTTGGCAGTACATCTACGTATTAGTCATCGCTATTACCA
TGGTGATGCGGTTTTGGCAGTACACCAATGGGCGTGGATAGCGGTTTGACTCACGGGGATTTCCAAGTCT
CCACCCCATTGACGTCAATGGGAGTTTGTTTTGGCACCAAAATCAACGGGACTTTCCAAAATGTCGTAAT
AACCCCGCCCCGTTGACGCAAATGGGCGGTAGGCGTGTACGGTGGGAGGTCTATATAAGCAGAGCTCGTT
TAGTGAACCGTCAGATCCTCACTCTCTTCCGCATCGCTGTCTGCGAGGGCCAGCTGTTGGGCTCGCGGTT
GAGGACAAACTCTTCGCGGTCTTTCCAGTACTCTTGGATCGGAAACCCGTCGGCCTCCGAACGGTACTCC
GCCACCGAGGGACCTGAGCGAGTCCGCATCGACCGGATCGGAAAACCTCTCGAGAAAGGCGTCTAACCAG
TCACAGTCGCAAGGTAGGCTGAGCACCGTGGCGGGCGGCAGCGGGTGGCGGTCGGGGTTGTTTCTGGCGG
AGGTGCTGCTGATGATGTAATTAAAGTAGGCGGTCTTGAGACGGCGGATGGTCGAGGTGAGGTGTGGCAG
GCTTGAGATCCAGCTGTTGGGGTGAGTACTCCCTCTCAAAAGCGGGCATTACTTCTGCGCTAAGATTGTC
AGTTTCCAAAAACGAGGAGGATTTGATATTCACCTGGCCCGATCTGGCCATACACTTGAGTGACAATGAC
ATCCACTTTGCCTTTCTCTCCACAGGTGTCCACTCCCAGGTCCAAGTTTAAACTGCGGCCGCCACCATGG
TCGGCTCTAGCCTGCCTTCTGCCCTGGCCCTGAGCCTGCTGCTGGTGTCTGGCAGCCTGCTGCCTGGACC
TGGCGCCGCTCAGAACGAGCCCCGGATCGTGACCAGCGAGGAAGTGATCATCAGAGACAGCCCCGTGCTG
CCCGTGACCCTGCAGTGCAACCTGACCAGCAGCAGCCACACCCTGACCTACAGCTACTGGACCAAGAACG
GCGTGGAGCTGTCCGCCACCCGGAAGAACGCCAGCAACATGGAATACCGGATCAACAAGCCCAGAGCCGA
GGACAGCGGCGAGTACCACTGCGTGTACCACTTCGTGAGCGCCCCCAAGGCCAATGCCACCATCGAAGTG
AAGGCCGCTCCCGACATCACCGGCCACAAGCGGAGCGAGAACAAGAACGAGGGCCAGGACGCCACCATGT
ACTGCAAGAGCGTGGGCTACCCTCACCCCGACTGGATCTGGCGGAAGAAAGAAAACGGCATGCCCATGGA
CATCGTGAACACCAGCGGCCGGTTCTTCATCATCAACAAAGAGAACTACACCGAGCTGAACATCGTGAAT
CTGCAGATCACCGAGGACCCTGGCGAGTACGAGTGCAACGCCACCAATGCCATCGGCAGCGCCAGCGTGG
TCACAGTGCTGAGAGTGCGGAGCCACCTGGCCCCTGGCGCGCC
Features (pLannotate 1.2.2; 19 found; start..end, strand, type, name):
    659..714     +  polyA_signal   β-globin poly(A) signal: rabbit β-globin polyadenylation signal (Gil and Proudfoot, 1987)
   1228..2909    -  rep_origin     oriP (fragment): Epstein-Barr virus oriP replication origin (Yates et al., 2000)
   3036..3140    +  promoter       AmpR promoter: bla
   3141..4001    +  CDS            AmpR: β-lactamase; bla; confers resistance to ampicillin, carbenicillin, and related antibiotics
   4172..4760    +  rep_origin     ori: high-copy-number ColE1/pMB1/pBR322/pUC origin of replication
   4943..5035    +  CDS            lacI (fragment): lac repressor; lacI; The lac repressor binds to the lac operator to inhibit transcription in E. coli. This inhibition can be relieved by adding lactose or isopropyl-β-D-thiogalactopyranoside (IPTG).
   5048..5069    +  protein_bind   CAP binding site: CAP binding activates transcription in the presence of cAMP. E. coli catabolite activator protein
   5084..5114    +  promoter       lac promoter: promoter for the E. coli lac operon
   5122..5138    +  protein_bind   lac operator: The lac repressor binds to the lac operator to inhibit transcription in E. coli. This inhibition can be relieved by adding lactose or isopropyl-β-D-thiogalactopyranoside (IPTG). lac repressor encoded by lacI
   5208..5224    +  promoter       tet promoter (fragment): E. coli promoter for tetracycline efflux protein gene
   5234..5259    -  CDS            bla(M) (fragment): β-lactamase lacking the signal sequence; bla(M); allows cytosolic expression of β-lactamase
   5433..5812    +  enhancer       CMV enhancer: human cytomegalovirus immediate early enhancer
   5814..6013    +  promoter       CMV promoter: human cytomegalovirus (CMV) immediate early promoter
   6081..6119    +  misc_feature   Ad SA (fragment): adenovirus major late transcript splice acceptor (Friedrich and Soriano, 1991)
   6152..6361    -  CDS            PTP (fragment): TERM_ADE02 - Experimental evidence at protein level: Swiss-Prot protein existence level 1. Protein covalently bound to the viral DNA that acts as a primer for viral genomic replication by DNA strand displacement. Assembles on the viral origin of replication in an initiation complex with viral polymerase, DBP, host NFIA and host POU2F1/OCT1. During initiation, the polymerase covalently couples the first dCTP with Ser- 580 of pTP. The terminal protein stimulates the template activity over 20 fold compared to protein-free templates. Neo-synthesized viral genomes are linked to two preterminal prot
   6392..6481    +  intron         chimeric intron (fragment): chimera between introns from adenovirus and immunoglobulin heavy chain genes
   6500..6546    +  CDS            IgH signal sequence (fragment): signal sequence from the mouse immunoglobulin heavy chain variable region
   6577..19      +  CDS            NPTN (fragment) (across the origin): NPTN_HUMAN - Also known as SDFR1, SDR1. Experimental evidence at protein level: Swiss-Prot protein existence level 1. Probable homophilic and heterophilic cell adhesion molecule involved in long term potentiation at hippocampal excitatory synapses through activation of p38MAPK. May also regulate neurite outgrowth by activating the FGFR1 signaling pathway. May play a role in synaptic plasticity (By similarity). From Homo sapiens (Human).
   7246..553     +  CDS            Cd4 (fragment) (across the origin): CD4_RAT - Experimental evidence at protein level: Swiss-Prot protein existence level 1. Integral membrane glycoprotein that plays an essential role in the immune response and serves multiple functions in responses against both external and internal offenses. In T-cells, functions primarily as a coreceptor for MHC class II molecule:peptide complex. The antigens presented by class II peptides are derived from extracellular proteins while class I peptides are derived from cytosolic proteins. Interacts simultaneously with the T-cell receptor (TCR) and the MHC class II presented by antigen presenti
