[The description below was written by a language model from this plasmid's Addgene catalogue record and pLannotate feature annotations shown in this document.]
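Description:
Neuroplastin-CD4d3+4-bio is a 7,253 bp mammalian expression plasmid built on the pTT3 backbone, one of a set of EXPRESs plasmids encoding human erythrocyte surface proteins. It is propagated in E. coli through a high-copy ColE1/pUC-type origin with ampicillin selection (AmpR, β-lactamase). The backbone also carries a fragment of the Epstein-Barr virus oriP, which in cells supplying EBNA1 supports episomal retention and so favours high-yield transient expression. Short lac, tet and bla remnants in the annotation appear to be cloning-vector leftovers rather than functional parts.

The expression cassette is driven by the human CMV immediate-early enhancer and promoter, followed by adenovirus-derived leader and splice elements and a chimeric intron fragment that aid transcript processing. The antisense "PTP" hit most likely just reflects this adenoviral leader region rather than a real coding sequence. The open reading frame begins with what is annotated as a fragment of a mouse immunoglobulin heavy chain signal sequence, followed by a fragment of human neuroplastin (NPTN) cloned between retained NotI and AscI sites. This is fused at its C terminus to rat CD4 domains 3 and 4 and then to a biotinylation peptide, which is listed in the catalogue fields but not annotated separately. A rabbit β-globin polyadenylation signal terminates the transcript. That only part of NPTN is present, behind a secretion signal, is consistent with production of a soluble secreted protein, although the record does not state the exact boundaries.

The CD4d3+4 tag offers a common handle shared across the library, and the biotinylation peptide allows capture on streptavidin. The associated work used such proteins to screen for erythrocyte receptors involved in Plasmodium falciparum invasion.
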