Addgene plasmid #73111: Neuroplastin-CD4d3+4-bio
Purpose: EXPRESs plasmid for human erythrocyte surface proteins encoding Neuroplastin with rat CD4d3+4-bio
Depositing lab: Gavin Wright. Depositing organization: Wellcome Sanger Institute. Publication: Basigin is a receptor essential for erythrocyte invasion by Plasmodium falciparum. Crosnier C, Bustamante LY, Bartholdson SJ, Bei AK, Theron M, Uchikawa M, Mboup S, Ndir O, Kwiatkowski DP, Duraisingh MT, Rayner JC, Wright GJ. Nature. 2011 Nov 9;480(7378):534-7. doi: 10.1038/nature10606. PubMed 22080952.
Backbone
  Vector backbone: pTT3
  Backbone manufacturer: Yves Durocher, NRC
  Backbone size w/o insert (bp): 6000
  Total vector size (bp): 7253
  Vector type: Mammalian Expression
Growth in bacteria
  Bacterial resistance: Ampicillin, 100 μg/mL
  Growth temperature: 37°C
  Growth strain: DH5alpha
  Copy number: Unknown
Gene/Insert
  Gene/Insert name: Neuroplastin (alt name: NPTN)
  Species: H. sapiens (human)
  Entrez Gene: NPTN (a.k.a. GP55, GP65, SDFR1, SDR1, np55, np65)
  Promoter: CMV
  Tag / fusion protein: ratCD4d3+4 (C terminal on insert); biotinylation peptide (C terminal on insert)
  Cloning method: Restriction Enzyme; 5′ cloning site NotI (not destroyed); 3′ cloning site AscI (not destroyed)
  Sequencing primers: 5′ CMW fwd
Resource information
  A portion of this plasmid was derived from a plasmid made by: pTT3 was obtained from Yves Durocher, National Research Council of Canada-Biotechnology Research Institute
Terms and licenses: Academic/Nonprofit Terms; Industry Terms: Not Available to Industry
How to cite: Neuroplastin-CD4d3+4-bio was a gift from Gavin Wright (Addgene plasmid # 73111 ; http://n2t.net/addgene:73111 ; RRID:Addgene_73111)
