>Addgene plasmid #73111 | Neuroplastin-CD4d3+4-bio | addgene partial sequence | sequence record 140398 | rb_glob_PA_term-R 5'-CCCATATGTCCTTCCGAGTG-3'
AATTTCCTTTATTAGCCAGAGGTCGAGGTCGGGGGATCCTTAATTAATCACGTGTCTAGACTTAACGATG
ATTCCACACCATTTTCTGTGCATCCAGAATATGATGCAGTGATCCGGAATTCAACCCTTTGGATAAAACC
TGGATCTTGGAGTCCATCTTGACCTCTTCACCTTCACTCAGTAGACATTGCCACACCCCTGCTTCAGGGG
CCTGCACTTGAATCACTTTCTCCTGCCTGGAGACCCTGGCCTCCTGATTCTCCTGCTTCAAGATCAGTCT
CATCTTGGGTGAGGTGGGTCCCATCACCTCACAGGTCAAAGTGTTGCTGTCGGGCTGAGTCACTTTCATC
ACCACCAGGTTCACTTCCTGATACAGTATCCCTCTGTCCAGAGTCAGGGTCAGGTTGCCAGAACCAGCAA
ACTGAAGGGAGACCTGGGGTATCTGAAGGGTGAGTGGGAGCGTTTCGGACAGCTGGAACTTGGGGTTGCT
AGTAGACTTCTGCACAGACACCTTTTGGTTCTTTAGGGAGAAGGTGATCCAGGACTGGGAAGAAGGAGCC
TTCTCTGCCTTCCATCTCAACTCTCCCTGCAGGCTTTCCTCTCCAAGGTTGAGTGGGAAGGAGAACTCCG
CTGACTCCCCCTCACTCTTATAGGCCGTGATGGAGGTCGACGGCGCGCCAGGGGCCAGGTGGCTCCGCAC
TCTCAGCACTGTGACCACGCTGGCGCTGCCGATGGCATTGGTGGCGTTGCACTCGTACTCGCCAGGGTCC
TCGGTGATCTGCAGATTCACGATGTTCAGCTCGGTGTAGTTCTCTTTGTTGATGATGAAGAACCGGCCGC
TGGTGTTCACGATGTCCATGG
