>Addgene plasmid #73111 | Neuroplastin-CD4d3+4-bio | addgene partial sequence | sequence record 140771 | pMT2-F 5'-TTGCCTTTCTCTCCACAGGT-3'
TCGGCTCTAGCCTGCCTTCTGCCCTGGCCCTGAGCCTGCTGCTGGTGTCTGGCAGCCTGCTGCCTGGACC
TGGCGCCGCTCAGAACGAGCCCCGGATCGTGACCAGCGAGGAAGTGATCATCAGAGACAGCCCCGTGCTG
CCCGTGACCCTGCAGTGCAACCTGACCAGCAGCAGCCACACCCTGACCTACAGCTACTGGACCAAGAACG
GCGTGGAGCTGTCCGCCACCCGGAAGAACGCCAGCAACATGGAATACCGGATCAACAAGCCCAGAGCCGA
GGACAGCGGCGAGTACCACTGCGTGTACCACTTCGTGAGCGCCCCCAAGGCCAATGCCACCATCGAAGTG
AAGGCCGCTCCCGACATCACCGGCCACAAGCGGAGCGAGAACAAGAACGAGGGCCAGGACGCCACCATGT
ACTGCAAGAGCGTGGGCTACCCTCACCCCGACTGGATCTGGCGGAAGAAAGAAAACGGCATGCCCATGGA
CATCGTGAACACCAGCGGCCGGTTCTTCATCATCAACAAAGAGAACTACACCGAGCTGAACATCGTGAAT
CTGCAGATCACCGAGGACCCTGGCGAGTACGAGTGCAACGCCACCAATGCCATCGGCAGCGCCAGCGTGG
TCACAGTGCTGAGAGTGCGGAGCCACCTGGCCCCTGGCGCGCCGTCGACCTCCATCACGGCCTATAAGAG
TGAGGGGGAGTCAGCGGAGTTCTCCTTCCCACTCAACCTTGGAGAGGAAAGCCTGCAGGGAGAGTTGAGA
TGGAAG
